>Addgene plasmid #194313 | pGTag Hygro EGFP cLAP -2 | addgene full sequence | sequence record 384033 | Addgene NGS Result
CGACGTTGTAAAACGACGGCCAGTGAGCGCGCGTAATACGACTCACTATAGGGCGAATTGGAGCTACCCG
CATTACCCTGTTATCCCTAAGATCCGACTATTTCCCATGATTCCTTCATATTTGCATATACGATACAAGG
CTGTTAGAGAGATAATTAGAATTAATTTGACTGTAAACACAAAGATATTAGTACAAAATACGTGACGTAG
AAAGTAATAATTTCTTGGGTAGTTTGCAGTTTTAAAATTATGTTTTAAAATGGACTATCATATGCTTACC
GTAACTTGAAAGTATTTCGATTTCTTGGCTTTATATATCTTGTGGAAAGGACGAAACACCGGTATGTCGG
GAACCTCTCCGTTTTAGAGCTAGAAATAGCAAGTTAAAATAAGGCTAGTCCGTTATCAACTTGAAAAAGT
GGCACCGAGTCGGTGCTTTTTTGAATTCAGATCTTACATTTCAGGACATCTAGCTTATCGATACCGTCGA
CTACCCTGGAGAGGTTCCCGACATACCTACTGACCGACGACCTGCCCAGGGCCTCGGACTATAAGGACGA
CGACGACAAGGGCGGAGGCGGAGGGGAGAACCTGTACTTTCAGGGAAGCGGAGGAGGAGGCAAAGAAACA
GCTGCTGCTAAATTCGAGCGGCAGCACATGGACAGCTCTGGCCCCTCTGGCAGCGCCGCCAAGTTCAGCA
GCCTGGAAGTGCTGTTCCAGGGCCCCCTGAGCAGCAGCGGCCCCAGCGGCAGCATGGTGTCCAAGGGCGA
GGAACTGTTCACCGGCGTGGTGCCCATCCTGGTGGAGCTGGACGGCGACGTGAACGGCCACAAGTTCAGC
GTGTCCGGCGAGGGCGAAGGCGACGCCACCTACGGCAAGCTGACCCTGAAGTTCATCTGCACCACCGGCA
AGCTGCCCGTGCCCTGGCCCACCCTGGTGACCACCCTGACCTACGGCGTGCAGTGCTTCAGCAGATACCC
CGACCACATGAAGCAGCACGATTTCTTCAAGAGCGCCATGCCCGAGGGCTACGTCCAGGAGCGCACCATC
TTTTTCAAGGACGACGGCAACTACAAGACCAGGGCCGAGGTGAAGTTCGAGGGCGACACACTGGTGAACA
GGATCGAGCTGAAGGGCATCGACTTCAAAGAGGACGGCAACATCCTGGGCCACAAGCTGGAATACAACTA
CAACAGCCACAACGTGTACATTATGGCCGACAAGCAGAAGAACGGCATCAAGGTCAACTTCAAGATCCGG
CACAACATCGAGGACGGCAGCGTGCAGCTGGCCGACCACTACCAGCAGAACACCCCCATCGGCGACGGCC
CCGTGCTGCTGCCCGACAACCACTACCTGAGCACCCAGAGCGCTCTCAGCAAGGACCCCAACGAGAAGCG
GGACCACATGGTGCTGAAAGAATTTGTGACAGCCGCCGGAATCACCCTGGGCATGGACGAGCTGTACAAG
CGCGGAGCCACGAACTTCTCTCTGTTAAAGCAAGCAGGAGATGTTGAAGAAAACCCCGGGCCCATGAAAA
AGCCTGAACTCACCGCGACGTCTGTCGAGAAGTTTCTGATCGAAAAGTTCGACAGCGTCTCCGACCTGAT
GCAGCTCTCGGAGGGCGAAGAATCTCGTGCTTTCAGCTTCGATGTAGGAGGGCGTGGATATGTCCTGCGG
GTAAATAGCTGCGCCGATGGTTTCTACAAAGATCGTTATGTTTATCGGCACTTTGCATCGGCCGCGCTCC
CGATTCCGGAAGTGCTTGACATTGGGGAATTCAGCGAGAGCCTGACCTATTGCATCTCCCGCCGTGCACA
GGGTGTCACGTTGCAAGACCTGCCTGAAACCGAACTGCCCGCTGTTCTGCAGCCGGTCGCGGAGGCCATG
GATGCGATCGCTGCGGCCGATCTTAGCCAGACGAGCGGGTTCGGCCCATTCGGACCGCAAGGAATCGGTC
AATACACTACATGGCGTGATTTCATATGCGCGATTGCTGATCCCCATGTGTATCACTGGCAAACTGTGAT
GGACGACACCGTCAGTGCGTCCGTCGCGCAGGCTCTCGATGAGCTGATGCTTTGGGCCGAGGACTGCCCC
GAAGTCCGGCACCTCGTGCACGCGGATTTCGGCTCCAACAATGTCCTGACGGACAATGGCCGCATAACAG
CGGTCATTGACTGGAGCGAGGCGATGTTCGGGGATTCCCAATACGAGGTCGCCAACATCTTCTTCTGGAG
GCCGTGGTTGGCTTGTATGGAGCAGCAGACGCGCTACTTCGAGCGGAGGCATCCGGAGCTTGCAGGATCG
CCGCGGCTCCGGGCGTATATGCTCCGCATTGGTCTTGACCAACTCTATCAGAGCTTGGTTGACGGCAATT
TCGATGATGCAGCTTGGGCGCAGGGTCGATGCGACGCAATCGTCCGATCCGGAGCCGGGACTGTCGGGCG
TACACAAATCGCCCGCAGAAGCGCGGCCGTCTGGACCGATGGCTGTGTAGAAGTACTCGCCGATAGTGGA
AACCGACGCCCCAGCACTCGTCCGAGGGCAAAGGAATGACCCCTGGAGAGGTTCCCGACATACCAGATGT
CTCGAGGGGGGGCCCGGTACCCAGCTTTTGTTCCCTTTAGTGAGGGTTAATTGCGCGCTTGGCGTAATCA
TGGTCATAGCTGTTTCCTGTGTGAAATTGTTATCCGCTCACAATTCCACACAACATACGAGCCGGAAGCA
TAAAGTGTAAAGCCTGGGGTGCCTAATGAGTGAGCTAACTCACATTAATTGCGTTGCGCTCACTGCCCGC
TTTCCAGTCGGGAAACCTGTCGTGCCAGCTGCATTAATGAATCGGCCAACGCGCGGGGAGAGGCGGTTTG
CGTATTGGGCGCTCTTCCGCTTCCTCGCTCACTGACTCGCTGCGCTCGGTCGTTCGGCTGCGGCGAGCGG
TATCAGCTCACTCAAAGGCGGTAATACGGTTATCCACAGAATCAGGGGATAACGCAGGAAAGAACATGTG
AGCAAAAGGCCAGCAAAAGGCCAGGAACCGTAAAAAGGCCGCGTTGCTGGCGTTTTTCCATAGGCTCCGC
CCCCCTGACGAGCATCACAAAAATCGACGCTCAAGTCAGAGGTGGCGAAACCCGACAGGACTATAAAGAT
ACCAGGCGTTTCCCCCTGGAAGCTCCCTCGTGCGCTCTCCTGTTCCGACCCTGCCGCTTACCGGATACCT
GTCCGCCTTTCTCCCTTCGGGAAGCGTGGCGCTTTCTCATAGCTCACGCTGTAGGTATCTCAGTTCGGTG
TAGGTCGTTCGCTCCAAGCTGGGCTGTGTGCACGAACCCCCCGTTCAGCCCGACCGCTGCGCCTTATCCG
GTAACTATCGTCTTGAGTCCAACCCGGTAAGACACGACTTATCGCCACTGGCAGCAGCCACTGGTAACAG
GATTAGCAGAGCGAGGTATGTAGGCGGTGCTACAGAGTTCTTGAAGTGGTGGCCTAACTACGGCTACACT
AGAAGAACAGTATTTGGTATCTGCGCTCTGCTGAAGCCAGTTACCTTCGGAAAAAGAGTTGGTAGCTCTT
GATCCGGCAAACAAACCACCGCTGGTAGCGGTGGTTTTTTTGTTTGCAAGCAGCAGATTACGCGCAGAAA
AAAAGGATCTCAAGAAGATCCTTTGATCTTTTCTACGGGGTCTGACGCTCAGTGGAACGAAAACTCACGT
TAAGGGATTTTGGTCATGAGATTATCAAAAAGGATCTTCACCTAGATCCTTTTAAATTAAAAATGAAGTT
TTAAATCAATCTAAAGTATATATGAGTAAACTTGGTCTGACAGTTACCAATGCTTAATCAGTGAGGCACC
TATCTCAGCGATCTGTCTATTTCGTTCATCCATAGTTGCCTGACTCCCCGTCGTGTAGATAACTACGATA
CGGGAGGGCTTACCATCTGGCCCCAGTGCTGCAATGATACCGCGAGACCCACGCTCACCGGCTCCAGATT
TATCAGCAATAAACCAGCCAGCCGGAAGGGCCGAGCGCAGAAGTGGTCCTGCAACTTTATCCGCCTCCAT
CCAGTCTATTAATTGTTGCCGGGAAGCTAGAGTAAGTAGTTCGCCAGTTAATAGTTTGCGCAACGTTGTT
GCCATTGCTACAGGCATCGTGGTGTCACGCTCGTCGTTTGGTATGGCTTCATTCAGCTCCGGTTCCCAAC
GATCAAGGCGAGTTACATGATCCCCCATGTTGTGCAAAAAAGCGGTTAGCTCCTTCGGTCCTCCGATCGT
TGTCAGAAGTAAGTTGGCCGCAGTGTTATCACTCATGGTTATGGCAGCACTGCATAATTCTCTTACTGTC
ATGCCATCCGTAAGATGCTTTTCTGTGACTGGTGAGTACTCAACCAAGTCATTCTGAGAATAGTGTATGC
GGCGACCGAGTTGCTCTTGCCCGGCGTCAATACGGGATAATACCGCGCCACATAGCAGAACTTTAAAAGT
GCTCATCATTGGAAAACGTTCTTCGGGGCGAAAACTCTCAAGGATCTTACCGCTGTTGAGATCCAGTTCG
ATGTAACCCACTCGTGCACCCAACTGATCTTCAGCATCTTTTACTTTCACCAGCGTTTCTGGGTGAGCAA
AAACAGGAAGGCAAAATGCCGCAAAAAAGGGAATAAGGGCGACACGGAAATGTTGAATACTCATACTCTT
CCTTTTTCAATATTATTGAAGCATTTATCAGGGTTATTGTCTCATGAGCGGATACATATTTGAATGTATT
TAGAAAAATAAACAAATAGGGGTTCCGCGCACATTTCCCCGAAAAGTGCCACCTG
[124 nt withheld, positions 4816-4939]
C
[91 nt withheld, positions 4941-5031]
A
[49 nt withheld, positions 5033-5081]
CCTTTGACGTTGGAGTCCACGTTCTTT
[37 nt withheld, positions 5109-5145]
ACCCTATCTCGGTCTATTCTTTTGATTTATAAGGGATTTTGCCGATTTCGGCCTATTGGTTAAAAAATGA
GCTGATTTAACAAAAATTTAACGCGAATTTTAACAAAATATTAACGCTTACAATTTCCATTCGCCATTCA
GGCTGCGCAACTGTTGGGAAGGGCGATCGGTGCGGGCCTCTTCGCTATTACGCCAGCTGGCGAAAGGGGG
ATGTGCTGCAAGGCGATTAAGTTGGGTAACGCCAGGGTTTTCCCAGTCA
Features (pLannotate 1.2.2; 19 found; start..end, strand, type, name):
     34..52      +  promoter       T7 promoter: promoter for bacteriophage T7 RNA polymerase
     98..332     +  promoter       U6 promoter: RNA polymerase III promoter for human U6 snRNA
    361..436     +  misc_RNA       gRNA scaffold: guide RNA scaffold for the Streptococcus pyogenes CRISPR/Cas9 system
    472..491     +  misc_feature   MCS (fragment): pBluescript multiple cloning site
    622..696     +  CDS            RNASE1 (fragment): RNAS1_BOSTR - Also known as RNS1. Experimental evidence at protein level: Swiss-Prot protein existence level 1. Endonuclease that catalyzes the cleavage of RNA on the 3' side of pyrimidine nucleotides. Acts on single-stranded and double- stranded RNA (By similarity). From Boselaphus tragocamelus (Nilgai).
    754..1470    +  CDS            EGFP: EGFP is a basic (constitutively fluorescent) green fluorescent protein published in 1996, derived from Aequorea victoria. It is reported to be a rapidly-maturing weak dimer with moderate acid sensitivity.
   1477..1529    +  CDS            P2A (fragment): 2A peptide from porcine teschovirus-1 polyprotein Eukaryotic ribosomes fail to insert a peptide bond between the Gly and Pro residues, yielding separate polypeptides.
   1534..2556    +  CDS            hph: KHYB_ECOLX - Experimental evidence at protein level: Swiss-Prot protein existence level 1. The aminoglycoside phosphotransferases achieve inactivation of their antibiotic substrates by phosphorylation. Only phosphorylates hygromycin and closely related compounds such as demethyl analogs and destomycin. From Escherichia coli.
   2591..2611    +  misc_feature   MCS (fragment): pBluescript multiple cloning site
   2624..2642    -  promoter       T3 promoter: promoter for bacteriophage T3 RNA polymerase
   2687..2703    -  protein_bind   lac operator: The lac repressor binds to the lac operator to inhibit transcription in E. coli. This inhibition can be relieved by adding lactose or isopropyl-β-D-thiogalactopyranoside (IPTG). lac repressor encoded by lacI
   2711..2741    -  promoter       lac promoter: promoter for the E. coli lac operon
   2756..2777    -  protein_bind   CAP binding site: CAP binding activates transcription in the presence of cAMP. E. coli catabolite activator protein
   2790..2882    -  CDS            lacI (fragment): lac repressor; lacI; The lac repressor binds to the lac operator to inhibit transcription in E. coli. This inhibition can be relieved by adding lactose or isopropyl-β-D-thiogalactopyranoside (IPTG).
   3065..3653    -  rep_origin     ori: high-copy-number ColE1/pMB1/pBR322/pUC origin of replication
   3824..4684    -  CDS            AmpR: β-lactamase; bla; confers resistance to ampicillin, carbenicillin, and related antibiotics
   4685..4789    -  promoter       AmpR promoter: bla
   4816..5244    +  rep_origin     f1 ori (sequence partly withheld): f1 bacteriophage origin of replication; arrow indicates direction of (+) strand synthesis
   5275..26      -  CDS            lacZα (fragment) (across the origin): LacZα fragment of β-galactosidase; lacZ fragment
