[The description below was written by a language model from this plasmid's Addgene catalogue record and pLannotate feature annotations shown in this document.]
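Description:
pGTag Hygro EGFP cLAP -2 is a 5.4 kb donor plasmid for CRISPR/Cas9-mediated generic tagging of endogenous proteins, built on the pBluescript KS- cloning backbone. In E. coli it is maintained at high copy through the ColE1/pUC-type origin and selected with ampicillin via the β-lactamase gene. The backbone also retains the f1 phage origin, remnants of the lacZα/lac promoter region, and flanking T7 and T3 promoters.

The payload is a roughly 2.1 kb cLAP(EGFP)-P2A-Hygro cassette inserted between SalI and XhoI sites. The feature table shows a short RNase-derived segment, consistent with the S-peptide affinity handle typical of localization and affinity purification (LAP) tags. This is followed by EGFP, a P2A ribosomal skipping peptide and the hygromycin phosphotransferase gene (hph). No eukaryotic promoter is annotated upstream of this cassette, so expression appears to depend on in-frame integration at the end of a target gene. The endogenous promoter would then drive a single transcript yielding the EGFP-tagged protein and, separated at the P2A, the hygromycin resistance enzyme for selecting correctly tagged mammalian cells. No polyadenylation signal is annotated either.

Upstream of the cassette lies a human U6 promoter followed by an S. pyogenes Cas9 guide RNA scaffold, indicating that the plasmid itself expresses a guide RNA. The record does not state its target, although in generic tagging systems such a guide commonly linearizes the donor for homology-independent insertion. The "-2" in the name probably denotes a reading-frame variant within a vector series, but the record does not confirm this. Cas9 and a gene-specific guide are not encoded here and would have to be supplied separately.
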