Addgene plasmid #194313: pGTag Hygro EGFP cLAP -2
Purpose: CRISPR/Cas9-mediated generic protein tagging
Depositing lab: Frank Schnütgen. Depositing organization: Goethe-Universitaet Frankfurt am Main. Publication: Selection-free endogenous tagging of cell lines by bicistronic co-expression of the surface antigen NGFR. Seibert M, Kurrle N, Stolp V, Nurnberger H, Tzschentke S, Borner L, Wempe F, Serve H, Schnutgen F. MethodsX. 2022 Nov 18;9:101929. doi: 10.1016/j.mex.2022.101929. eCollection 2022. PubMed 36444289.
Backbone
  Vector backbone: pBluescript KS-
  Total vector size (bp): 5404
  Vector type: Bacterial Cloning Vector
  Selectable markers: Hygromycin
Growth in bacteria
  Bacterial resistance: Ampicillin, 100 μg/mL
  Growth temperature: 37°C
  Growth strain: NEB Stable
  Copy number: High Copy
Gene/Insert
  Gene/Insert name: cLap(EGFP)-P2A-Hygro
  Insert size (bp): 2067
  Cloning method: Restriction Enzyme; 5′ cloning site SalI (not destroyed); 3′ cloning site XhoI (not destroyed)
  Sequencing primers: 5′ M13 forward; 3′ M13 reverse
Terms and licenses: Academic/Nonprofit Terms; Industry Terms: Not Available to Industry
How to cite: pGTag Hygro EGFP cLAP -2 was a gift from Frank Schnütgen (Addgene plasmid # 194313 ; http://n2t.net/addgene:194313 ; RRID:Addgene_194313)
